>Addgene plasmid #184928 | pKeratin-Electra2 | addgene full sequence | sequence record 368359 | Addgene NGS Result
GGATAACCGTATTACCGCCATGCATTAGTTATTAATAGTAATCAATTACGGGGTCATTAGTTCATAGCCC
ATATATGGAGTTCCGCGTTACATAACTTACGGTAAATGGCCCGCCTGGCTGACCGCCCAACGACCCCCGC
CCATTGACGTCAATAATGACGTATGTTCCCATAGTAACGCCAATAGGGACTTTCCATTGACGTCAATGGG
TGGAGTATTTACGGTAAACTGCCCACTTGGCAGTACATCAAGTGTATCATATGCCAAGTACGCCCCCTAT
TGACGTCAATGACGGTAAATGGCCCGCCTGGCATTATGCCCAGTACATGACCTTATGGGACTTTCCTACT
TGGCAGTACATCTACGTATTAGTCATCGCTATTACCATGGTGATGCGGTTTTGGCAGTACATCAATGGGC
GTGGATAGCGGTTTGACTCACGGGGATTTCCAAGTCTCCACCCCATTGACGTCAATGGGAGTTTGTTTTG
GCACCAAAATCAACGGGACTTTTCAAAATGTCGTAACAACTCCGCCCCATTGACGCAAATGGGCGGTAGG
CGTGTACGGTGGGAGGTCTATATAAGCAGAGCTGGTTTAGTGAACCGTCAGATCCGCTAGCACCATGAGC
TTCACCACTCGCTCCACCTTCTCCACCAACTACCGGTCCCTGGGCTCTGTCCAGGCGCCCAGCTACGGCG
CCCGGCCGGTCAGCAGCGCGGCCAGCGTCTATGCAGGCGCTGGGGGCTCTGGTTCCCGGATCTCCGTGTC
CCGCTCCACCAGCTTCAGGGGCGGCATGGGGTCCGGGGGCCTGGCCACCGGGATAGCCGGGGGTCTGGCA
GGAATGGGAGGCATCCAGAACGAGAAGGAGACCATGCAAAGCCTGAACGACCGCCTGGCCTCTTACCTGG
ACAGAGTGAGGAGCCTGGAGACCGAGAACCGGAGGCTGGAGAGCAAAATCCGGGAGCACTTGGAGAAGAA
GGGACCCCAGGTCAGAGACTGGAGCCATTACTTCAAGATCATCGAGGACCTGAGGGCTCAGATCTTCGCA
AATACTGTGGACAATGCCCGCATCGTTCTGCAGATTGACAATGCCCGTCTTGCTGCTGATGACTTTAGAG
TCAAGTATGAGACAGAGCTGGCCATGCGCCAGTCTGTGGAGAACGACATCCATGGGCTCCGCAAGGTCAT
TGATGACACCAATATCACACGACTGCAGCTGGAGACAGAGATCGAGGCTCTCAAGGAGGAGCTGCTCTTC
ATGAAGAAGAACCACGAAGAGGAAGTAAAAGGCCTACAAGCCCAGATTGCCAGCTCTGGGTTGACCGTGG
AGGTAGATGCCCCCAAATCTCAGGACCTCGCCAAGATCATGGCAGACATCCGGGCCCAATATGACGAGCT
GGCTCGGAAGAACCGAGAGGAGCTAGACAAGTACTGGTCTCAGCAGATTGAGGAGAGCACCACAGTGCTC
ACCACACAGTCTGCTGAGGTTGGAGCTGCTGAGACGACGCTCACAGAGCTGAGACGTACAGTCCAGTCCT
TGGAGATCGACCTGGACTCCATGAGAAATCTGAAGGCCAGCTTGGAGAACAGCCTGAGGGAGGTGGAGGC
CCGCTACGCCCTACAGATGGAGCAGCTCAACGGGATCCTGCTGCACCTTGAGTCAGAGCTGGCACAGACC
CGGGCAGAGGGACAGCGCCAGGCCCAGGAGTATGAGGCCCTGCTGAACATCAAGGTCAAGCTGGAGGCTG
AGATCGCCACCTACCGCCGCCTGCTGGAAGATGGCGAGGACTTTAATCTTGGTGATGCCTTGGACAGCAG
CAACTCCATGCAAACCATCCAAAAGACCACCACCCGCCGGATAGTGGATGGCAAAGTGGTGTCTGAGACC
AATGACACCAAAGTTCTGAGGCATCGAATTCTGCAGTCGACGGTACCCATGGTGTCTAAGGGCGAAGAGC
TGATCGAGGAAAATATGCGTATGAAGGTGGTCATGGAAGGTTCGGTCAACGGCCACCAATTCAAATGCAC
AGGTGAAGGAGAAGGCAGACCGTACGAGGGAGTGCAAACCATGAGGATCAAAGTCATCGAGGGAGGACCC
CTGCCATTTGCCTTTGACATTCTTGCCACGTCGTTCCTGTTCGGCAGCAAGACCTTTATCAAGTACCCGG
CCGACATCCCTGATTTCTTCGAACAGTCCTTTCCTGAGGGCTTTACTTGGGAAAGAGTTACGAGATACGA
AGATGGTGGAGTAGTCACCGTCACGCAGGACACCAGCCTTGAGGATGGTGGGCTCGTCTACAACGTCAAG
GTCAGAGGGGTAAACTTTCACTCCAAGGGTCCCGTGATGCAGAAGAAGACCGAGGGTTGGGAGCCTTTCA
CAGAGATGATGTATCCAGCAGATGGTGGTCTGAGAGGATATACCGACATCGCACTGAAAGTTGATGGTGG
TGGCCATCTGCACGCCAACATCGTGACAACTTACAGGTCAAAAAAGACCGTCGGGAACATCAAGATGCCC
GGTGTCCATGCCGTTGATTACCGCCTGGAAAGGATCGAAGAGAGTGACAATGAAACCTACGTAGTGCTAA
GAGAAGTGGCAGTTGCCAAATACAGCAACCTTGGTGGTGGCATGGACGAGCTGTTCAAGTAAGATATCCA
GCACAGTGGCGGCCGCGACTCTAGATCATAATCAGCCATACCACATTTGTAGAGGTTTTACTTGCTTTAA
AAAACCTCCCACACCTCCCCCTGAACCTGAAACATAAAATGAATGCAATTGTTGTTGTTAACTTGTTTAT
TGCAGCTTATAATGGTTACAAATAAAGCAATAGCATCACAAATTTCACAAATAAAGCATTTTTTTCACTG
CATTCTAGTTGTGGTTTGTCCAAACTCATCAATGTATCTTAAGGCGTAAATTGTAAGCGTTAATATTTTG
TTAAAATTCGCGTTAAATTTTTGTTAAATCAGCTCATTTTTTAACCAATAGGCCGAAATCGGCAAAATCC
CTTATAAATCAAAAGAATAGACCGAGATAGGGT
[37 nt withheld, positions 3044-3080]
AAAGAACGTGGACTCCAACGTCAAAGG
[49 nt withheld, positions 3108-3156]
T
[91 nt withheld, positions 3158-3248]
G
[124 nt withheld, positions 3250-3373]
CAGGTGGCACTTTTCGGGGAAATGTGCGCGGAACCCCTATTTGTTTATTTTTCTAAATACATTCAAATAT
GTATCCGCTCATGAGACAATAACCCTGATAAATGCTTCAATAATATTGAAAAAGGAAGAGTCCTGAGGCG
GAAAGAACCAGCTGTGGAATGTGTGTCAGTTAGGGTGTGGAAAGTCCCCAGGCTCCCCAGCAGGCAGAAG
TATGCAAAGCATGCATCTCAATTAGTCAGCAACCAGGTGTGGAAAGTCCCCAGGCTCCCCAGCAGGCAGA
AGTATGCAAAGCATGCATCTCAATTAGTCAGCAACCATAGTCCCGCCCCTAACTCCGCCCATCCCGCCCC
TAACTCCGCCCAGTTCCGCCCATTCTCCGCCCCATGGCTGACTAATTTTTTTTATTTATGCAGAGGCCGA
GGCCGCCTCGGCCTCTGAGCTATTCCAGAAGTAGTGAGGAGGCTTTTTTGGAGGCCTAGGCTTTTGCAAA
GATCGATCAAGAGACAGGATGAGGATCGTTTCGCATGATTGAACAAGATGGATTGCACGCAGGTTCTCCG
GCCGCTTGGGTGGAGAGGCTATTCGGCTATGACTGGGCACAACAGACAATCGGCTGCTCTGATGCCGCCG
TGTTCCGGCTGTCAGCGCAGGGGCGCCCGGTTCTTTTTGTCAAGACCGACCTGTCCGGTGCCCTGAATGA
ACTGCAAGACGAGGCAGCGCGGCTATCGTGGCTGGCCACGACGGGCGTTCCTTGCGCAGCTGTGCTCGAC
GTTGTCACTGAAGCGGGAAGGGACTGGCTGCTATTGGGCGAAGTGCCGGGGCAGGATCTCCTGTCATCTC
ACCTTGCTCCTGCCGAGAAAGTATCCATCATGGCTGATGCAATGCGGCGGCTGCATACGCTTGATCCGGC
TACCTGCCCATTCGACCACCAAGCGAAACATCGCATCGAGCGAGCACGTACTCGGATGGAAGCCGGTCTT
GTCGATCAGGATGATCTGGACGAAGAGCATCAGGGGCTCGCGCCAGCCGAACTGTTCGCCAGGCTCAAGG
CGAGCATGCCCGACGGCGAGGATCTCGTCGTGACCCATGGCGATGCCTGCTTGCCGAATATCATGGTGGA
AAATGGCCGCTTTTCTGGATTCATCGACTGTGGCCGGCTGGGTGTGGCGGACCGCTATCAGGACATAGCG
TTGGCTACCCGTGATATTGCTGAAGAGCTTGGCGGCGAATGGGCTGACCGCTTCCTCGTGCTTTACGGTA
TCGCCGCTCCCGATTCGCAGCGCATCGCCTTCTATCGCCTTCTTGACGAGTTCTTCTGAGCGGGACTCTG
GGGTTCGAAATGACCGACCAAGCGACGCCCAACCTGCCATCACGAGATTTCGATTCCACCGCCGCCTTCT
ATGAAAGGTTGGGCTTCGGAATCGTTTTCCGGGACGCCGGCTGGATGATCCTCCAGCGCGGGGATCTCAT
GCTGGAGTTCTTCGCCCACCCTAGGGGGAGGCTAACTGAAACACGGAAGGAGACAATACCGGAAGGAACC
CGCGCTATGACGGCAATAAAAAGACAGAATAAAACGCACGGTGTTGGGTCGTTTGTTCATAAACGCGGGG
TTCGGTCCCAGGGCTGGCACTCTGTCGATACCCCACCGAGACCCCATTGGGGCCAATACGCCCGCGTTTC
TTCCTTTTCCCCACCCCACCCCCCAAGTTCGGGTGAAGGCCCAGGGCTCGCAGCCAACGTCGGGGCGGCA
GGCCCTGCCATAGCCTCAGGTTACTCATATATACTTTAGATTGATTTAAAACTTCATTTTTAATTTAAAA
GGATCTAGGTGAAGATCCTTTTTGATAATCTCATGACCAAAATCCCTTAACGTGAGTTTTCGTTCCACTG
AGCGTCAGACCCCGTAGAAAAGATCAAAGGATCTTCTTGAGATCCTTTTTTTCTGCGCGTAATCTGCTGC
TTGCAAACAAAAAAACCACCGCTACCAGCGGTGGTTTGTTTGCCGGATCAAGAGCTACCAACTCTTTTTC
CGAAGGTAACTGGCTTCAGCAGAGCGCAGATACCAAATACTGTTCTTCTAGTGTAGCCGTAGTTAGGCCA
CCACTTCAAGAACTCTGTAGCACCGCCTACATACCTCGCTCTGCTAATCCTGTTACCAGTGGCTGCTGCC
AGTGGCGATAAGTCGTGTCTTACCGGGTTGGACTCAAGACGATAGTTACCGGATAAGGCGCAGCGGTCGG
GCTGAACGGGGGGTTCGTGCACACAGCCCAGCTTGGAGCGAACGACCTACACCGAACTGAGATACCTACA
GCGTGAGCTATGAGAAAGCGCCACGCTTCCCGAAGGGAGAAAGGCGGACAGGTATCCGGTAAGCGGCAGG
GTCGGAACAGGAGAGCGCACGAGGGAGCTTCCAGGGGGAAACGCCTGGTATCTTTATAGTCCTGTCGGGT
TTCGCCACCTCTGACTTGAGCGTCGATTTTTGTGATGCTCGTCAGGGGGGCGGAGCCTATGGAAAAACGC
CAGCAACGCGGCCTTTTTACGGTTCCTGGCCTTTTGCTGGCCTTTTGCTCACATGTTCTTTCCTGCGTTA
TCCCCTGATTCTGT
Features (pLannotate 1.2.2; 16 found; start..end, strand, type, name):
     86..389     +  enhancer       CMV enhancer: human cytomegalovirus immediate early enhancer
    462..479     -  promoter       CMV promoter (fragment): human cytomegalovirus (CMV) immediate early promoter
    542..593     +  promoter       CMVd2 promoter: truncated human cytomegalovirus (CMV) immediate early promoter that yields moderately reduced expression relative to the full-length promoter
    625..1914    +  CDS            KRT18: K1C18_HUMAN - Also known as CYK18. Experimental evidence at protein level: Swiss-Prot protein existence level 1. Involved in the uptake of thrombin-antithrombin complexes by hepatic cells (By similarity). When phosphorylated, plays a role in filament reorganization. Involved in the delivery of mutated CFTR to the plasma membrane. Together with KRT8, is involved in interleukin-6 (IL-6)-mediated barrier protection. From Homo sapiens (Human).
   1914..1937    +  misc_feature   MCS (fragment): multiple cloning site
   1939..2649    +  CDS            mRuby3: monomeric red fluorescent protein derived from mRuby2, with improved brightness and photostability (Bajar et al., 2016)
   2684..2767    +  CDS            large T antigen (fragment): large T antigen from SV40 (simian virus 40)
   2790..2911    +  polyA_signal   SV40 poly(A) signal: SV40 polyadenylation signal
   2945..3373    -  rep_origin     f1 ori (sequence partly withheld): f1 bacteriophage origin of replication; arrow indicates direction of (+) strand synthesis
   3400..3504    +  promoter       AmpR promoter: bla
   3506..3863    +  promoter       SV40 promoter: SV40 enhancer and early promoter
   3898..4692    +  CDS            NeoR/KanR: aminoglycoside phosphotransferase from Tn5; aph(3')-II (or nptII); confers resistance to neomycin, kanamycin, and G418 (Geneticin®)
   4713..4865    +  CDS            ble (fragment): BLE_KLEPN - Experimental evidence at protein level: Swiss-Prot protein existence level 1. Binding protein with a strong affinity to the bleomycin family of antibiotics. Binds to CL990; an antimitotic-antibiotic compound. From Klebsiella pneumoniae.
   4924..4971    +  polyA_signal   HSV TK poly(A) signal: herpes simplex virus thymidine kinase polyadenylation signal (Cole and Stacy, 1985)
   5062..5078    -  polyA_signal   bGH poly(A) signal (fragment): bovine growth hormone polyadenylation signal
   5300..5888    +  rep_origin     ori: high-copy-number ColE1/pMB1/pBR322/pUC origin of replication
