[The description below was written by a language model from this plasmid's Addgene catalogue record and pLannotate feature annotations shown in this document.]
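Description:
pKeratin-Electra2 is a 5,977 bp mammalian expression plasmid built on a pN1-type backbone, designed to label keratin intermediate filaments with the blue fluorescent protein Electra2. It is maintained in E. coli at high copy through a ColE1/pUC-type origin and also carries an f1 phage origin. A single NeoR/KanR (Tn5 aminoglycoside phosphotransferase) gene serves both hosts. A bacterial bla-type promoter drives it for kanamycin selection in bacteria, and the SV40 enhancer/early promoter, paired with the HSV TK polyadenylation signal, drives it for G418 selection of transfected mammalian cells.

The roughly 2 kb payload is expressed from the human cytomegalovirus immediate early enhancer and promoter and terminated by the SV40 poly(A) signal. It consists of the human keratin 18 (KRT18) coding sequence joined through a short stretch of residual multiple cloning site to a fluorescent protein reading frame at the C terminus. The catalogue lists the fragment as cloned between KpnI and EcoRV sites, both retained. The automated annotation labels the fluorescent protein reading frame as mRuby3, whereas the catalogue entry identifies it as Electra2. The mRuby3 call probably reflects sequence similarity to a related protein in the annotation database, not the actual identity of the tag. Several other short fragment hits (large T antigen, ble, bGH poly(A)) appear to be backbone remnants or partial matches with no evident functional role.

When transfected into mammalian cells, the fusion is expected to incorporate into the keratin filament network, allowing it to be seen in the blue channel. The associated work concerns the optimization of blue fluorescent proteins, so the construct also serves to show how Electra2 performs as a fusion tag on a cytoskeletal protein.
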