Addgene plasmid #184928: pKeratin-Electra2
Purpose: Keratin labeling with blue fluorescent protein Electra2
Depositing lab: Kiryl Piatkevich. Depositing organization: Westlake University. Publication: Dual-expression system for blue fluorescent protein optimization. Papadaki S, Wang X, Wang Y, Zhang H, Jia S, Liu S, Yang M, Zhang D, Jia JM, Koster RW, Namikawa K, Piatkevich KD. Sci Rep. 2022 Jun 17;12(1):10190. doi: 10.1038/s41598-022-13214-0. PubMed 35715437.
Backbone
  Vector backbone: pN1
  Backbone size w/o insert (bp): 3949
  Total vector size (bp): 5977
  Vector type: Mammalian Expression
  Selectable markers: Neomycin (select with G418)
Growth in bacteria
  Bacterial resistance: Kanamycin, 50 μg/mL
  Growth temperature: 37°C
  Growth strain: DH5alpha
  Copy number: High Copy
Gene/Insert
  Gene/Insert name: Keratin-Electra2
  Species: Synthetic
  Insert size (bp): 2028
  GenBank ID: NM_199187.1 OL631607
  Promoter: CMV
  Tag / fusion protein: Electra2 (C terminal on backbone)
  Cloning method: Restriction Enzyme; 5′ cloning site KpnI (not destroyed); 3′ cloning site EcoRV (not destroyed)
  Sequencing primers: 5′ CMV-F; 3′ SV40pA-R
Terms and licenses: Academic/Nonprofit Terms; Industry Terms: Not Available to Industry
How to cite: pKeratin-Electra2 was a gift from Kiryl Piatkevich (Addgene plasmid # 184928 ; http://n2t.net/addgene:184928 ; RRID:Addgene_184928)
